Addgene plasmid #212521: pTwist-SARS-CoV-2 Spike-deltaC18 XBB
Purpose: Encodes SARS-CoV-2 variant XBB Spike for pseudovirus production
Depositing lab: Alejandro Balazs. Depositing organization: Massachusetts General Hospital. Publication: Ongoing evolution of SARS-CoV-2 drives escape from mRNA vaccine-induced humoral immunity. Roederer AL, Cao Y, Denis KS, Sheehan ML, Li CJ, Lam EC, Gregory DJ, Poznansky MC, Iafrate AJ, Canaday DH, Gravenstein S, Garcia-Beltran WF, Balazs AB. medRxiv [Preprint]. 2024 Mar 7:2024.03.05.24303815. doi: 10.1101/2024.03.05.24303815. PubMed 38496628.
Backbone
  Vector backbone: pTwist-CMV-BetaGlobin-WPRE-Neo
  Backbone manufacturer: Twist
  Vector type: Mammalian Expression
Growth in bacteria
  Bacterial resistance: Ampicillin, 100 μg/mL
  Growth temperature: 37°C
  Growth strain: DH5alpha
  Copy number: High Copy
Gene/Insert
  Gene/Insert name: SARS-CoV-2 Spike XBB
  Species: Severe acute respiratory syndrome coronavirus 2
  Mutation: See Depositor Comments.
  Entrez Gene: S (a.k.a. GU280_gp02, spike glycoprotein)
  Promoter: CAG
  Cloning method: Ligation Independent Cloning
Terms and licenses: Academic/Nonprofit Terms; Industry Terms: Not Available to Industry
Depositor comments: Relevant mutations: T19I , deltaL24P25P26 , A27S , V83A , G142D , deltaY144 , H146Q , Q183E , V213E , G252V , G339H , R346T , L368I , S371F , S373P , S375F , T376A , D405N , R408S , K417N , N440K , V445P , G446S , N460K , S477N , T478K , E484A , F486S , F490S , Q498R , N501Y , Y505H , D614G , H655Y , N679K , P681H , N764K , D796Y , Q954H , N969K Please visit https://www.medrxiv.org/content/10.1101/2024.03.05.24303815v1 for medRxiv preprint.
How to cite: pTwist-SARS-CoV-2 Spike-deltaC18 XBB was a gift from Alejandro Balazs (Addgene plasmid # 212521 ; http://n2t.net/addgene:212521 ; RRID:Addgene_212521)
