[The description below was written by a language model from this plasmid's Addgene catalogue record and pLannotate feature annotations shown in this document.]
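Description:
pTwist-SARS-CoV-2 Spike-deltaC18 XBB is a mammalian expression plasmid of about 10.5 kb, built on the Twist pTwist-CMV-BetaGlobin-WPRE-Neo backbone. It encodes the spike glycoprotein of the SARS-CoV-2 Omicron-lineage XBB variant. It is propagated in E. coli as a high-copy plasmid through a ColE1/pUC-type origin and selected with ampicillin via a β-lactamase gene. A separate SV40 early promoter–neo–bGH poly(A) cassette would permit G418 selection in mammalian cells.

The spike open reading frame carries the XBB substitutions and deletions listed by the depositor. These span the N-terminal domain, the receptor-binding domain (for example R346T, K417N, N460K, F486S, N501Y), the furin-site region (N679K, P681H) and S2, together with D614G. The "deltaC18" in the name indicates removal of the last 18 C-terminal residues. This truncation is commonly used to eliminate the cytoplasmic-tail ER-retention signal and improve spike incorporation into pseudotyped particles.

The catalogue lists the promoter as CAG, but the annotated sequence shows a CMV enhancer and CMV promoter elements followed by a truncated human β-globin intron. That arrangement matches the backbone name rather than a chicken β-actin hybrid promoter. Downstream of the coding sequence, a WPRE enhances transcript stability and expression. An SV40 poly(A) signal is annotated just after it, though on the opposite strand. β-globin insulator elements and bacterial and T7 terminators flank the expression unit to limit transcriptional interference.

The plasmid is intended for co-transfection with packaging and reporter constructs to produce XBB spike-pseudotyped virus. Such virus is typically used in neutralization assays measuring antibody escape from vaccine- or infection-induced immunity.
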