Features (pLannotate 1.2.2; 21 found; start..end, strand, type, name):
      2..3754    +  CDS            S: SPIKE_SARS2 - Experimental evidence at protein level: Swiss-Prot protein existence level 1. [Spike glycoprotein]: May down-regulate host tetherin (BST2) by lysosomal degradation, thereby counteracting its antiviral activity. From Severe acute respiratory syndrome coronavirus 2 (2019-nCoV) (SARS-CoV-2).
   3828..4416    +  misc_feature   WPRE: woodchuck hepatitis virus posttranscriptional regulatory element
   4469..4590    -  polyA_signal   SV40 poly(A) signal: SV40 polyadenylation signal
   4613..4682    -  CDS            large T antigen (fragment): large T antigen from SV40 (simian virus 40)
   4705..4751    +  terminator     T7 terminator: transcription terminator for bacteriophage T7 RNA polymerase
   4781..4917    +  terminator     rrnG terminator: transcription terminator from the E. coli ribosomal RNA rrnG operon (Albrechtsen et al., 1991)
   4962..5033    +  misc_feature   3' β-globin insulator: insulator downstream of the human β-globin locus (Farrell et al., 2002)
   5078..5274    +  promoter       SV40 promoter: SV40 early promoter
   5288..6079    +  CDS            neo: KKA2_KLEPN - Also known as kan, nptII. Experimental evidence at protein level: Swiss-Prot protein existence level 1. Resistance to kanamycin, neomycin, paromomycin, ribostamycin, butirosin and gentamicin B. From Klebsiella pneumoniae.
   6093..6317    +  polyA_signal   bGH poly(A) signal: bovine growth hormone polyadenylation signal
   6513..7101    -  rep_origin     ori: high-copy-number ColE1/pMB1/pBR322/pUC origin of replication
   7273..7337    -  CDS            bla(M) (fragment): β-lactamase lacking the signal sequence; bla(M); allows cytosolic expression of β-lactamase
   7847..8707    +  CDS            AmpR: β-lactamase; bla; confers resistance to ampicillin, carbenicillin, and related antibiotics
   8720..8856    +  terminator     rrnG terminator: transcription terminator from the E. coli ribosomal RNA rrnG operon (Albrechtsen et al., 1991)
   9008..9079    +  misc_feature   5' β-globin insulator: insulator upstream of the human β-globin locus (Farrell et al., 2002)
   9084..9130    -  terminator     T7 terminator: transcription terminator for bacteriophage T7 RNA polymerase
   9148..9196    -  polyA_signal   poly(A) signal: synthetic polyadenylation signal
   9277..9580    +  enhancer       CMV enhancer: human cytomegalovirus immediate early enhancer
   9653..9670    -  promoter       CMV promoter (fragment): human cytomegalovirus (CMV) immediate early promoter
   9733..9784    +  promoter       CMVd2 promoter: truncated human cytomegalovirus (CMV) immediate early promoter that yields moderately reduced expression relative to the full-length promoter
   9918..10393   +  intron         β-globin intron: internally truncated intron from human β-globin
>Addgene plasmid #212521 | pTwist-SARS-CoV-2 Spike-deltaC18 XBB | addgene full sequence | sequence record 431549 | Addgene NGS Result
CATGTTTGTGTTCCTCGTTCTCCTGCCCCTCGTTTCTTCCCAATGCGTGAACCTCATAACTAGAACGCAG
TCTTACACGAACTCTTTTACTCGTGGAGTATACTATCCCGATAAAGTCTTTAGGTCCAGTGTCCTTCATT
CTACTCAAGACCTTTTCCTGCCATTCTTCTCAAATGTCACCTGGTTCCATGCTATCCACGTTTCTGGCAC
CAACGGAACTAAACGATTTGATAATCCCGCCTTGCCATTTAACGATGGCGTATACTTTGCCTCAACGGAG
AAGTCCAACATTATCCGGGGATGGATATTTGGCACCACCCTGGACTCCAAGACACAGTCTCTCCTCATTG
TGAACAACGCCACCAATGTCGTCATCAAAGTCTGTGAATTTCAATTTTGTAACGATCCCTTTCTCGATGT
TTATCAGAAGAATAACAAGTCTTGGATGGAGTCAGAGTTCCGCGTTTACAGTTCCGCTAACAACTGTACT
TTTGAGTACGTTTCCCAACCATTTCTCATGGATCTTGAAGGGAAGGAAGGCAACTTCAAGAATCTCCGCG
AATTTGTGTTTAAGAATATAGACGGCTACTTCAAAATTTATAGCAAGCATACCCCGATAAATCTGGAGCG
GGATCTCCCTCAAGGCTTCTCCGCGTTGGAACCCCTCGTGGACTTGCCGATTGGCATCAACATCACCCGG
TTCCAAACCCTTCTTGCCCTTCATCGAAGCTACCTCACGCCTGTCGACAGTAGTAGTGGTTGGACAGCGG
GCGCAGCAGCCTACTATGTGGGATATTTGCAACCACGCACCTTTCTTCTCAAATATAACGAAAACGGAAC
AATTACCGATGCCGTAGACTGTGCCCTCGATCCCCTGTCCGAAACTAAATGCACACTCAAGTCCTTCACA
GTTGAGAAAGGCATATACCAAACCAGTAACTTCCGCGTCCAACCCACCGAATCCATTGTTCGATTCCCTA
ACATCACCAATTTGTGTCCTTTCCATGAAGTATTTAATGCCACTACATTTGCATCAGTTTATGCCTGGAA
TCGCAAGCGAATATCAAATTGTGTTGCAGATTATAGTGTCATCTATAATTTCGCACCATTCTTCGCTTTT
AAGTGTTATGGGGTCAGCCCTACGAAATTGAATGACTTGTGTTTTACCAACGTTTACGCAGATTCTTTCG
TCATACGCGGCAACGAAGTCAGCCAGATTGCACCGGGGCAAACCGGAAATATAGCAGACTATAATTATAA
GTTGCCGGATGACTTCACCGGCTGCGTTATAGCATGGAACTCCAATAAGCTCGATTCAAAACCCAGCGGC
AACTATAATTATCTTTACCGCCTGTTTCGCAAGTCAAAGCTGAAGCCCTTTGAACGTGACATCTCCACCG
AAATTTATCAAGCTGGCAACAAACCATGTAATGGAGTGGCAGGGTCTAACTGTTATTCTCCCCTTCAATC
ATACGGATTTCGACCAACATATGGGGTGGGCCATCAACCATATCGGGTGGTAGTCTTGAGCTTTGAGCTG
CTCCACGCACCGGCTACAGTTTGCGGACCGAAGAAAAGCACTAACCTGGTGAAGAATAAATGTGTGAACT
TCAACTTTAATGGGCTCACCGGAACAGGGGTGCTGACAGAATCAAACAAGAAATTTCTCCCTTTTCAACA
ATTTGGTAGAGACATTGCCGATACCACAGATGCCGTCCGCGATCCGCAAACACTGGAAATCCTCGATATA
ACACCCTGTAGCTTCGGCGGGGTCAGCGTGATAACTCCCGGAACGAACACATCCAACCAAGTGGCTGTCC
TGTATCAAGGTGTCAACTGTACCGAAGTCCCTGTGGCGATACACGCCGACCAACTGACACCCACCTGGAG
AGTCTACTCAACAGGTTCCAATGTCTTTCAAACTAGAGCGGGTTGTCTCATTGGCGCTGAGTATGTCAAT
AATTCATACGAATGTGATATTCCTATTGGGGCAGGAATCTGTGCGTCTTATCAAACTCAAACGAAATCAC
ACCGGCGCGCTCGCTCAGTAGCCAGCCAGTCCATAATCGCCTATACCATGAGTCTCGGGGCTGAGAACTC
CGTGGCTTATTCAAACAATTCCATCGCAATCCCAACTAACTTTACCATTAGCGTTACCACGGAAATCTTG
CCCGTCAGCATGACTAAGACGAGCGTAGACTGTACGATGTATATCTGTGGGGATTCCACCGAGTGTAGCA
ACCTCTTGCTTCAATACGGGTCTTTCTGTACTCAACTCAAACGAGCATTGACCGGAATTGCGGTCGAACA
AGACAAGAATACCCAAGAGGTGTTCGCACAAGTAAAGCAAATATACAAAACGCCGCCAATCAAATATTTT
GGCGGGTTTAATTTTAGCCAAATACTGCCAGACCCATCTAAGCCTTCAAAACGCAGCTTTATCGAGGATC
TGCTGTTCAACAAAGTTACGTTGGCTGACGCGGGTTTCATTAAGCAGTATGGGGATTGTTTGGGAGACAT
TGCGGCCCGCGACCTTATCTGTGCTCAAAAATTCAATGGGTTGACAGTTCTGCCCCCTCTGCTCACTGAT
GAGATGATTGCACAGTATACATCAGCATTGTTGGCAGGAACCATTACATCCGGCTGGACTTTTGGCGCGG
GTGCGGCCCTTCAAATACCTTTCGCTATGCAAATGGCTTACAGATTCAATGGGATTGGTGTCACGCAAAA
TGTATTGTATGAAAATCAGAAGCTGATCGCTAATCAATTTAACAGCGCGATTGGCAAGATCCAAGATTCA
CTGTCAAGCACAGCGTCCGCCCTCGGCAAACTCCAAGATGTTGTGAATCATAACGCCCAGGCCCTGAATA
CCCTCGTGAAGCAACTGAGTTCTAAATTCGGCGCAATCTCCAGCGTCCTCAACGACATATTGTCCAGACT
TGATAAGGTGGAAGCCGAGGTGCAAATTGATCGGCTCATCACAGGCAGGCTCCAGTCACTCCAAACTTAT
GTGACACAACAGTTGATCCGGGCTGCTGAGATACGAGCAAGCGCCAACCTGGCCGCCACTAAAATGTCAG
AGTGCGTGCTCGGGCAGTCCAAACGGGTTGACTTTTGTGGCAAGGGCTATCACTTGATGTCCTTCCCCCA
ATCCGCCCCACATGGAGTGGTCTTTCTCCACGTCACTTATGTCCCTGCTCAAGAGAAGAACTTTACGACA
GCTCCAGCAATCTGTCACGATGGCAAAGCGCACTTTCCCAGGGAAGGCGTTTTCGTCAGTAATGGCACGC
ATTGGTTTGTGACCCAAAGGAATTTCTATGAACCCCAAATCATAACCACTGACAATACATTTGTCTCAGG
CAACTGTGATGTGGTCATTGGGATCGTGAACAACACGGTATATGATCCCCTGCAACCCGAGTTGGATAGC
TTCAAAGAGGAATTGGATAAATACTTTAAGAATCATACTTCACCCGATGTTGATCTCGGGGACATATCAG
GAATAAATGCAAGTGTCGTCAACATTCAGAAAGAGATTGATCGCCTTAATGAGGTCGCCAAGAACTTGAA
TGAATCTTTGATCGACTTGCAAGAACTGGGCAAATACGAACAATATATTAAATGGCCCTGGTACATTTGG
TTGGGCTTTATCGCCGGACTTATAGCTATCGTTATGGTCACAATTATGTTGTGCTGTATGACTAGCTGTT
GTTCCTGCTTGAAAGGATGTTGCAGTTGCGGATCTTGTTGTAAATAAAGGATCCTCTAGAAGTTGTCTCC
TCCTGCACTGACTGACTGATACAATCGATTTCTGGATCCGCAGGCCTAATCAACCTCTGGATTACAAAAT
TTGTGAAAGATTGACTGGTATTCTTAACTATGTTGCTCCTTTTACGCTATGTGGATACGCTGCTTTAATG
CCTTTGTATCATGCTATTGCTTCCCGTATGGCTTTCATTTTCTCCTCCTTGTATAAATCCTGGTTGCTGT
CTCTTTATGAGGAGTTGTGGCCCGTTGTCAGGCAACGTGGCGTGGTGTGCACTGTGTTTGCTGACGCAAC
CCCCACTGGTTGGGGCATTGCCACCACCTGTCAGCTCCTTTCCGGGACTTTCGCTTTCCCCCTCCCTATT
GCCACGGCGGAACTCATCGCCGCCTGCCTTGCCCGCTGCTGGACAGGGGCTCGGCTGTTGGGCACTGACA
ATTCCGTGGTGTTGTCGGGGAAGCTGACGTCCTTTCCATGGCTGCTCGCCTGTGTTGCCACCTGGATTCT
GCGCGGGACGTCCTTCTGCTACGTCCCTTCGGCCCTCAATCCAGCGGACCTTCCTTCCCGCGGCCTGCTG
CCGGCTCTGCGGCCTCTTCCGCGTCTTCGCCTTCGCCCTCAGACGAGTCGGATCTCCCTTTGGGCCGCCT
CCCCGCCTGTCTAGCTTGACTGACTGAGATACAGCGTACCTTCAGCTCACAGACATGATAAGATACATTG
ATGAGTTTGGACAAACCACAACTAGAATGCAGTGAAAAAAATGCTTTATTTGTGAAATTTGTGATGCTAT
TGCTTTATTTGTAACCATTATAAGCTGCAATAAACAAGTTAACAACAACAATTGCATTCATTTTATGTTT
CAGGTTCAGGGGGAGGTGTGGGAGGTTTTTTAAAGCAAGTAAAACCTCTACAAATGTGGTATTGGCCCAT
CTCTATCGGTATCGTAGCATAACCCCTTGGGGCCTCTAAACGGGTCTTGAGGGGTTTTTTGTGCCCCTCG
GGCCGGATTGCTATCTACCGGCATTGGCGCAGAAAAAAATGCCTGATGCGACGCTGCGCGTCTTATACTC
CCACATATGCCAGATTCAGCAACGGATACGGCTTCCCCAACTTGCCCACTTCCATACGTGTCCTCCTTAC
CAGAAATTTATCCTTAAGGTCGTCAGCTATCCTGCAGGCGATCTCTCGATTTCGATCAAGACATTCCTTT
AATGGTCTTTTCTGGACACCACTAGGGGTCAGAAGTAGTTCATCAAACTTTCTTCCCTCCCTAATCTCAT
TGGTTACCTTGGGCTATCGAAACTTAATTAAGCGATCTGCATCTCAATTAGTCAGCAACCATAGTCCCGC
CCCTAACTCCGCCCATCCCGCCCCTAACTCCGCCCAGTTCCGCCCATTCTCCGCCCCATCGCTGACTAAT
TTTTTTTATTTATGCAGAGGCCGAGGCCGCCTCGGCCTCTGAGCTATTCCAGAAGTAGTGAGGAGGCTTT
TTTGGAGGCCTAGGCTTTTGCAAAGGAGGTAGCCAACATGATTGAACAAGATGGATTGCACGCAGGTTCT
CCCGCCGCTTGGGTGGAGAGGCTATTCGGCTATGACTGGGCACAACAGACAATCGGCTGCTCTGATGCCG
CCGTGTTCCGGCTGTCAGCGCAGGGGCGCCCGGTTCTTTTTGTCAAGACCGACCTGTCCGGTGCCCTGAA
TGAACTCCAGGACGAGGCAGCGCGGCTATCGTGGCTGGCCACGACGGGCGTTCCTTGCGCAGCTGTGCTC
GACGTTGTCACTGAAGCGGGAAGGGACTGGCTGCTATTGGGCGAAGTGCCGGGGCAGGATCTCCTGTCAT
CTCACCTTGCTCCTGCCGAGAAAGTATCCATCATGGCTGATGCAATGCGGCGGCTGCATACGCTTGATCC
GGCTACCTGCCCATTCGACCACCAAGCGAAACATCGCATCGAGCGAGCACGTACTCGGATGGAAGCCGGT
CTTGTCGATCAGGATGATCTGGACGAAGAGCATCAGGGGCTCGCGCCAGCCGAACTGTTCGCCAGGCTCA
AGGCGCGGATGCCCGACGGCGAGGATCTCGTCGTGACCCACGGCGATGCCTGCTTGCCGAATATCATGGT
GGAAAATGGCCGCTTTTCTGGATTCATCGACTGTGGCCGGCTGGGTGTGGCGGACCGCTATCAGGACATA
GCGTTGGCTACCCGTGATATTGCTGAAGAGCTTGGCGGCGAATGGGCTGACCGCTTCCTCGTGCTTTACG
GTATCGCCGCTCCCGATTCGCAGCGCATCGCCTTCTATCGCCTTCTTGACGAGTTCTTCTAGTATGTAAG
CCCTGTGCCTTCTAGTTGCCAGCCATCTGTTGTTTGCCCCTCCCCCGTGCCTTCCTTGACCCTGGAAGGT
GCCACTCCCACTGTCCTTTCCTAATAAAATGAGGAAATTGCATCGCATTGTCTGAGTAGGTGTCATTCTA
TTCTGGGGGGTGGGGTGGGGCAGGACAGCAAGGGGGAGGATTGGGAAGACAATAGCAGGCATGCTGGGGA
TGCGGTGGGCTCTATGGTTAATTAACCAGTCAAGTCAGCTACTTGGCGAGATCGACTTGTCTGGGTTTCG
ACTACGCTCAGAATTGCGTCAGTCAAGTTCGATCTGGTCCTTGCTATTGCACCCGTTCTCCGATTACGAG
TTTCATTTAAATCATGTGAGCAAAAGGCCAGCAAAAGGCCAGGAACCGTAAAAAGGCCGCGTTGCTGGCG
TTTTTCCATAGGCTCCGCCCCCCTGACGAGCATCACAAAAATCGACGCTCAAGTCAGAGGTGGCGAAACC
CGACAGGACTATAAAGATACCAGGCGTTTCCCCCTGGAAGCTCCCTCGTGCGCTCTCCTGTTCCGACCCT
GCCGCTTACCGGATACCTGTCCGCCTTTCTCCCTTCGGGAAGCGTGGCGCTTTCTCATAGCTCACGCTGT
AGGTATCTCAGTTCGGTGTAGGTCGTTCGCTCCAAGCTGGGCTGTGTGCACGAACCCCCCGTTCAGCCCG
ACCGCTGCGCCTTATCCGGTAACTATCGTCTTGAGTCCAACCCGGTAAGACACGACTTATCGCCACTGGC
AGCAGCCACTGGTAACAGGATTAGCAGAGCGAGGTATGTAGGCGGTGCTACAGAGTTCTTGAAGTGGTGG
CCTAACTACGGCTACACTAGAAGAACAGTATTTGGTATCTGCGCTCTGCTGAAGCCAGTTACCTTCGGAA
AAAGAGTTGGTAGCTCTTGATCCGGCAAACAAACCACCGCTGGTAGCGGTGGTTTTTTTGTTTGCAAGCA
GCAGATTACGCGCAGAAAAAAAGGATCTCAAGAAGATCCTTTGATCTTTTCTACGGGGTCTGACGCTCAG
TGGAACGAAAACTCACGTTAAGGGATTTTGGTCATGAGATTATCAAAAAGGATCTTCACCTAGATCCTTT
TAAATTAAAAATGAAGTTTTAAATCAATCTAAAGTATATATGAGTAAACTTGGTCTGACAGTTACCAATG
CTTAATCAGTGAGGCACCTATCTCAGCGATCTGTCTATTTCGTTCATCCATAGTTGCATTTAAATTTCCG
AACTCTCCAAGGCCCTCGTCGGAAAATCTTCAAACCTTTCGTCCGATCCATCTTGCAGGCTACCTCTCGA
ACGAACTATCGCAAGTCTCTTGGCCGGCCTTGCGCCTTGGCTATTGCTTGGCAGCGCCTATCGCCAGGTA
TTACTCCAATCCCGAATATCCGAGATCGGGATCACCCGAGAGAAGTTCAACCTACATCCTCAATCCCGAT
CTATCCGAGATCCGAGGAATATCGAAATCGGGGCGCGCCTGGTGTACCGAGAACGATCCTCTCAGTGCGA
GTCTCGACGATCCATATCGTTGCTTGGCAGTCAGCCAGTCGGAATCCAGCTTGGGACCCAGGAAGTCCAA
TCGTCAGATATTGTACTCAAGCCTGGTCACGGCAGCGTACCGATCTGTTTAAACCTAGATATTGATAGTC
TGATCGGTCAACGTATAATCGAGTCCTAGCTTTTGCAAACATCTATCAAGAGACAGGATCAGCAGGAGGC
TTTCGCATGAGTATTCAACATTTCCGTGTCGCCCTTATTCCCTTTTTTGCGGCATTTTGCCTTCCTGTTT
TTGCTCACCCAGAAACGCTGGTGAAAGTAAAAGATGCTGAAGATCAGTTGGGTGCGCGAGTGGGTTACAT
CGAACTGGATCTCAACAGCGGTAAGATCCTTGAGAGTTTTCGCCCCGAAGAACGCTTTCCAATGATGAGC
ACTTTTAAAGTTCTGCTATGTGGCGCGGTATTATCCCGTATTGACGCCGGGCAAGAGCAACTCGGTCGCC
GCATACACTATTCTCAGAATGACTTGGTTGAGTATTCACCAGTCACAGAAAAGCATCTTACGGATGGCAT
GACAGTAAGAGAATTATGCAGTGCTGCCATAACCATGAGTGATAACACTGCGGCCAACTTACTTCTGACA
ACGATTGGAGGACCGAAGGAGCTAACCGCTTTTTTGCACAACATGGGGGATCATGTAACTCGCCTTGATC
GTTGGGAACCGGAGCTGAATGAAGCCATACCAAACGACGAGCGTGACACCACGATGCCTGTAGCAATGGC
AACAACCTTGCGTAAACTATTAACTGGCGAACTACTTACTCTAGCTTCCCGGCAACAGTTGATAGACTGG
ATGGAGGCGGATAAAGTTGCAGGACCACTTCTGCGCTCGGCCCTTCCGGCTGGCTGGTTTATTGCTGATA
AATCTGGAGCCGGTGAGCGTGGGTCTCGCGGTATCATTGCAGCACTGGGGCCAGATGGTAAGCCCTCCCG
TATCGTAGTTATCTACACGACGGGGAGTCAGGCAACTATGGATGAACGAAATAGACAGATCGCTGAGATA
GGTGCCTCACTGATTAAGCATTGGTAACCGATTCTAGGTGCATTGGCGCAGAAAAAAATGCCTGATGCGA
CGCTGCGCGTCTTATACTCCCACATATGCCAGATTCAGCAACGGATACGGCTTCCCCAACTTGCCCACTT
CCATACGTGTCCTCCTTACCAGAAATTTATCCTTAAGATCCCGAATCGTTTAAACTCGACTCTGGCTCTA
TCGAATCTCCGTCGTTTCGAGCTTACGCGAACAGCCGTGGCGCTCATTTGCTCGTCGGGCATCGAATCTC
GTCAGCTATCGTCAGCTTACCTTTTTGGCAGCGATCGCGGCTCCCGACATCTTGGACCATTAGCTCCACA
GGTATCTTCTTCCCTCTAGTGGTCATAACAGCAGCTTCAGCTACCTCTCAATTCAAAAAACCCCTCAAGA
CCCGTTTAGAGGCCCCAAGGGGTTATGCTATCAATCGTTGCGTTACACACACAAAAAACCAACACACATC
CATCTTCGATGGATAGCGATTTTATTATCTAACTGCTGATCGAGTGTAGCCAGATCTAGTAATCAATTAC
GGGGTCATTAGTTCATAGCCCATATATGGAGTTCCGCGTTACATAACTTACGGTAAATGGCCCGCCTGGC
TGACCGCCCAACGACCCCCGCCCATTGACGTCAATAATGACGTATGTTCCCATAGTAACGCCAATAGGGA
CTTTCCATTGACGTCAATGGGTGGAGTATTTACGGTAAACTGCCCACTTGGCAGTACATCAAGTGTATCA
TATGCCAAGTACGCCCCCTATTGACGTCAATGACGGTAAATGGCCCGCCTGGCATTATGCCCAGTACATG
ACCTTATGGGACTTTCCTACTTGGCAGTACATCTACGTATTAGTCATCGCTATTACCATGCTGATGCGGT
TTTGGCAGTACATCAATGGGCGTGGATAGCGGTTTGACTCACGGGGATTTCCAAGTCTCCACCCCATTGA
CGTCAATGGGAGTTTGTTTTGGCACCAAAATCAACGGGACTTTCCAAAATGTCGTAACAACTCCGCCCCA
TTGACGCAAATGGGCGGTAGGCGTGTACGGTGGGAGGTCTATATAAGCAGAGCTGGTTTAGTGAACCGTC
AGATCGCCTGGAGACGCCATCCACGCTGTTTTGACCTCCATAGAAGACACCGGGACCGATCCAGCCTCCC
CTCGAAGCTTACATGTGGTACCGAGCTCGGATCCTGAGAACTTCAGGGTGAGTCTATGGGACCCTTGATG
TTTTCTTTCCCCTTCTTTTCTATGGTTAAGTTCATGTCATAGGAAGGGGAGAAGTAACAGGGTACACATA
TTGACCAAATCAGGGTAATTTTGCATTTGTAATTTTAAAAAATGCTTTCTTCTTTTAATATACTTTTTTG
TTTATCTTATTTCTAATACTTTCCCTAATCTCTTTCTTTCAGGGCAATAATGATACAATGTATCATGCCT
CTTTGCACCATTCTAAAGAATAACAGTGATAATTTCTGGGTTAAGGCAATAGCAATATTTCTGCATATAA
ATATTTCTGCATATAAATTGTAACTGATGTAAGAGGTTTCATATTGCTAATAGCAGCTACAATCCAGCTA
CCATTCTGCTTTTATTTTATGGTTGGGATAAGGCTGGATTATTCTGAGTCCAAGCTAGGCCCTTTTGCTA
ATCATGTTCATACCTCTTATCTTCCTCCCACAGCTCCTGGGCAACGTGCTGGTCTGTGTGCTGGCCCATC
ACTTTGGCAAAGGCGGCCGC
